Addgene plasmid #245595: pICSL50037
Purpose: Level 0 Golden Gate part C-Terminal Tag with overhangs TTCG - GCTT
Depositing lab: Mark Youles. Depositing organization: Sainsbury Laboratory, Norwich.
Backbone
  Vector backbone: pICSL01003
  Backbone size w/o insert (bp): 2244
  Vector type: Synthetic Biology
Growth in bacteria
  Bacterial resistance: Spectinomycin, 50 μg/mL
  Growth temperature: 37°C
  Growth strain: DH5alpha
  Copy number: High Copy
Gene/Insert
  Gene/Insert name: C-Terminal tag T7 tag + MiniID
  Species: Synthetic
  Insert size (bp): 850
  Mutation: BsaI/BpiI sites removed by point-mutation
  Cloning method: Restriction Enzyme; 5′ cloning site BsaI (destroyed during cloning); 3′ cloning site BsaI (destroyed during cloning)
  Sequencing primers: 5′ TCACATGTTCTTTCCTGCG; 3′ GTCTCATGAGCGGATACATATTTGAATG
Terms and licenses: Academic/Nonprofit Terms; Industry Terms: Not Available to Industry
Depositor comments: Level 0 C-Terminal tag module used for GoldenGate assemblies using the MoClo overhang syntax
How to cite: pICSL50037 was a gift from Mark Youles (Addgene plasmid # 245595 ; http://n2t.net/addgene:245595 ; RRID:Addgene_245595)
