[The description below was written by a language model from this plasmid's Addgene catalogue record and pLannotate feature annotations shown in this document.]
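Description:
pICSL50037 is a Level 0 Golden Gate part plasmid built on the pICSL01003 backbone and intended for synthetic biology work using the MoClo assembly syntax. It is a small, high-copy E. coli cloning vector of about 3.1 kb. It replicates from a ColE1/pUC-type origin and is selected with spectinomycin through an aadA gene, which appears to be driven by the annotated AmpR (bla) promoter upstream of it. The short integrase, gentamicin acetyltransferase and lacI fragments in the annotation are partial matches, probably remnants of the resistance cassette and backbone rather than functional genes.

The payload is a synthetic C-terminal tag module of roughly 850 bp. It consists of a T7 epitope tag (the gene 10 leader peptide) followed by what the depositor calls "MiniID", which the sequence annotation identifies as miniTurbo. MiniTurbo is an N-terminally truncated, engineered variant of the E. coli biotin ligase BirA with improved catalytic efficiency, and it is used for proximity-dependent biotinylation. Internal BsaI and BpiI sites were removed by point mutation so that the part is compatible with Type IIS assembly. The module is defined by TTCG and GCTT overhangs, the standard MoClo position for a C-terminal tag, lying between a coding sequence that lacks a stop codon and the 3′ UTR/terminator.

The plasmid carries no promoter or terminator for the tag and is not an expression construct by itself. It serves as a donor part to be combined with promoter, coding sequence and terminator modules into a Level 1 transcription unit. The resulting fusion protein would carry T7-miniTurbo at its C-terminus, allowing proximity labelling of nearby proteins and detection through the T7 tag. The record does not specify the final expression host.
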