Features (pLannotate 1.2.2; 8 found; start..end, strand, type, name):
     12..44      +  CDS            T7 tag (gene 10 leader): leader peptide from bacteriophage T7 gene 10 promotes efficient translation in E. coli
     63..833     +  CDS            miniTurbo: N-terminally truncated mutant of the E. coli biotin ligase BioID engineered for improved catalytic efficiency (Branon et al., 2018)
    980..1084    +  promoter       AmpR promoter: bla
   1075..1155    -  CDS            int (fragment): INT2_ECOLX - Protein inferred from homology: Swiss-Prot protein existence level 3. Putative integrase believed to be involved in the insertion of antibiotic resistance genes into plasmids and transposons. From Escherichia coli.
   1243..1299    +  CDS            GmR (fragment): gentamycin acetyltransferase; aacC1; confers resistance to gentamycin
   1306..2094    +  CDS            aadA: S3AD_ECOLX - Experimental evidence at protein level: Swiss-Prot protein existence level 1. Mediates bacterial resistance to the antibiotics streptomycin and spectinomycin. From Escherichia coli.
   2268..2856    +  rep_origin     ori: high-copy-number ColE1/pMB1/pBR322/pUC origin of replication
   3039..3088    +  CDS            lacI (fragment): lac repressor; lacI; The lac repressor binds to the lac operator to inhibit transcription in E. coli. This inhibition can be relieved by adding lactose or isopropyl-β-D-thiogalactopyranoside (IPTG).
>Addgene plasmid #245595 | pICSL50037 | addgene full sequence | sequence record 498367 | Addgene NGS Result
GGTCTCATTCGATGGCTAGCATGACTGGTGGACAGCAAATGGGTCGCGGATCCGAATTCATGATCCCGCT
GCTGAACGCTAAACAGATTCTGGGACAGCTGGACGGCGGGAGCGTGGCAGTCCTGCCTGTGGTCGACTCC
ACCAATCAGTACCTGCTGGATCGAATCGGCGAGCTGAAGAGTGGGGATGCTTGCATTGCAGAATATCAGC
AGGCAGGGAGAGGAAGCAGAGGGAGGAAATGGTTCTCTCCTTTTGGAGCTAACCTGTACCTGAGTATGTT
TTGGCGCCTGAAGCGGGGACCAGCAGCAATCGGCCTGGGCCCGGTCATCGGAATTGTCATGGCAGAAGCG
CTGCGAAAGCTGGGAGCAGACAAGGTGCGAGTCAAATGGCCCAATGACCTGTATCTGCAGGATAGAAAGC
TGGCAGGCATCCTGGTGGAGCTGGCCGGAATAACAGGCGATGCTGCACAGATCGTCATTGGCGCCGGGAT
TAACGTGGCTATGAGGCGCGTGGAGGAAAGCGTGGTCAATCAGGGCTGGATCACACTGCAGGAAGCAGGG
ATTAACCTGGACAGGAATACTCTGGCCGCTATGCTGATCCGAGAGCTGCGGGCAGCCCTGGAACTGTTCG
AGCAGGAAGGCCTGGCTCCATATCTGTCACGGTGGGAGAAGCTGGATAACTTCATCAATAGACCCGTGAA
GCTGATCATTGGGGACAAAGAGATTTTCGGGATTAGCCGGGGGATTGATAAACAGGGAGCCCTGCTGCTG
GAACAGGACGGAGTTATCAAACCCTGGATGGGCGGAGAAATCAGTCTGCGGTCTGCCGAAAAGAAGCTTG
CGGCCGCACTCGAGTGAGCTTTGAGACCACGTGGCTCTTCAGTGGACGAAAGGGCCTCGTGATACGCCTA
TTTTTATAGGTTAATGTCATGATAATAATGGTTTCTTAGACGTCAGGTGGCACTTTTCGGGGAAATGTGC
GCGGAACCCCTATTTGTTTATTTTTCTAAATACATTCAAATATGTATCCGCTCATGAGACAATAACCCTG
ATAAATGCTTCAATAATATTGAAAAAGGAAGAGTATGCGCTCACGCAACTGGTCCAGAACCTTGACCGAA
CGCAGCGGTGGTAACGGCGCAGTGGCGGTTTTCATGGCTTGTTATGACTGTTTTTTTTTGGGGTACAGTC
TATGCCTCGGGCATCCAAGCAGCAAGCGCGTTACGCCGTGGGTCGATGTTTGATGTTATGGAGCAGCAAC
GATGTTACGCAGCAGGGCAGTCGCCCTAAAACAAAGTTAAACATCATGAGGGAAGCGGTGATCGCCGAAG
TATCGACTCAACTATCAGAGGTAGTTGGCGTCATCGAGCGCCATCTCGAACCGACGTTGCTGGCCGTACA
TTTGTACGGCTCCGCAGTGGATGGCGGCCTGAAGCCACACAGCGATATTGATTTGCTGGTTACGGTGACC
GTAAGGCTTGATGAAACAACGCGGCGAGCTTTGATCAACGACCTTTTGGAAACTTCGGCTTCCCCTGGAG
AGAGCGAGATTCTCCGCGCTGTAGAAGTCACCATTGTTGTGCACGACGACATCATTCCGTGGCGTTATCC
AGCTAAGCGCGAACTGCAATTTGGAGAATGGCAGCGCAATGACATTCTTGCAGGTATCTTCGAGCCAGCC
ACGATCGACATTGATCTGGCTATCTTGCTGACAAAAGCAAGAGAACATAGCGTTGCCTTGGTAGGTCCAG
CGGCGGAGGAACTCTTTGATCCGGTTCCTGAACAGGATCTATTTGAGGCGCTAAATGAAACCTTAACGCT
ATGGAACTCGCCGCCCGACTGGGCTGGCGATGAGCGAAATGTAGTGCTTACGTTGTCCCGCATTTGGTAC
AGCGCAGTAACCGGCAAAATCGCGCCGAAGGATGTCGCTGCCGACTGGGCAATGGAGCGCCTGCCGGCCC
AGTATCAGCCCGTCATACTTGAAGCTAGACAGGCTTATCTTGGACAAGAAGAAGATCGCTTGGCCTCGCG
CGCAGATCAGTTGGAAGAATTTGTCCATTACGTAAAAGGCGAGATCACCAAGGTAGTCGGCAAATAACTG
TCAGACCAAGTTTACTCATATATACTTTAGATTGATTTAAAACTTCATTTTTAATTTAAAAGGATCTAGG
TGAAGATCCTTTTTGATAATCTCATGACCAAAATCCCTTAACGTGAGTTTTCGTTCCACTGAGCGTCAGA
CCCCGTAGAAAAGATCAAAGGATCTTCTTGAGATCCTTTTTTTCTGCGCGTAATCTGCTGCTTGCAAACA
AAAAAACCACCGCTACCAGCGGTGGTTTGTTTGCCGGATCAAGAGCTACCAACTCTTTTTCCGAAGGTAA
CTGGCTTCAGCAGAGCGCAGATACCAAATACTGTTCTTCTAGTGTAGCCGTAGTTAGGCCACCACTTCAA
GAACTCTGTAGCACCGCCTACATACCTCGCTCTGCTAATCCTGTTACCAGTGGCTGCTGCCAGTGGCGAT
AAGTCGTGTCTTACCGGGTTGGACTCAAGACGATAGTTACCGGATAAGGCGCAGCGGTCGGGCTGAACGG
GGGGTTCGTGCACACAGCCCAGCTTGGAGCGAACGACCTACACCGAACTGAGATACCTACAGCGTGAGCT
ATGAGAAAGCGCCACGCTTCCCGAAGGGAGAAAGGCGGACAGGTATCCGGTAAGCGGCAGGGTCGGAACA
GGAGAGCGCACGAGGGAGCTTCCAGGGGGAAACGCCTGGTATCTTTATAGTCCTGTCGGGTTTCGCCACC
TCTGACTTGAGCGTCGATTTTTGTGATGCTCGTCAGGGGGGCGGAGCCTATGGAAAAACGCCAGCAACGC
GGCCTTTTTACGGTTCCTGGCCTTTTGCTGGCCTTTTGCTCACATGTTCTTTCCTGCGTTATCCCCTGAT
TCTGTGGATAACCGTATTACCGCCTTTGAGTGAGCTGATACCGCTCGCCGCAGCCGAACGACCGAGCGCA
GCGAGTCAGTGAGCGAGGAAGCGGAAGAGCGCCCAATACGCAAACCGCCTCTCCCCGCGCGTTGGCCGAT
TCATTAATCACTGT
